>Addgene plasmid #74671 | pCX-DI-2A | depositor full sequence | sequence record 141054 | pCX-DI-2A sequence 9156 bps
TAGTTATTATGGTCGACATTGATTATTGACTAGTTATTAATAGTAATCAATTACGGGGTCATTAGTTCAT
AGCCCATATATGGAGTTCCGCGTTACATAACTTACGGTAAATGGCCCGCCTGGCTGACCGCCCAACGACC
CCCGCCCATTGACGTCAATAATGACGTATGTTCCCATAGTAACGCCAATAGGGACTTTCCATTGACGTCA
ATGGGTGGACTATTTACGGTAAACTGCCCACTTGGCAGTACATCAAGTGTATCATATGCCAAGTACGCCC
CCTATTGACGTCAATGACGGTAAATGGCCCGCCTGGCATTATGCCCAGTACATGACCTTATGGGACTTTC
CTACTTGGCAGTACATCTACGTATTAGTCATCGCTATTACCATGGGTCGAGGTGAGCCCCACGTTCTGCT
TCACTCTCCCCATCTCCCCCCCCTCCCCACCCCCAATTTTGTATTTATTTATTTTTTAATTATTTTGTGC
AGCGATGGGGGCGGGGGGGGGGGGGGCGCGCGCCAGGCGGGGCGGGGCGGGGCGAGGGGCGGGGCGGGGC
GAGGCGGAGAGGTGCGGCGGCAGCCAATCAGAGCGGCGCGCTCCGAAAGTTTCCTTTTATGGCGAGGCGG
CGGCGGCGGCGGCCCTATAAAAAGCGAAGCGCGCGGCGGGCGGGAGTCGCTGCGTTGCCTTCGCCCCGTG
CCCCGCTCCGCGCCGCCTCGCGCCGCCCGCCCCGGCTCTGACTGACCGCGTTACTCCCACAGGTGAGCGG
GCGGGACGGCCCTTCTCCTCCGGGCTGTAATTAGCGCTTGGTTTAATGACGGCTCGTTTCTTTTCTGTGG
CTGCGTGAAAGCCTTAAAGGGCTCCGGGAGGGCCCTTTGTGCGGGGGGGAGCGGCTCGGGGGGTGCGTGC
GTGTGTGTGTGCGTGGGGAGCGCCGCGTGCGGCCCGCGCTGCCCGGCGGCTGTGAGCGCTGCGGGCGCGG
CGCGGGGCTTTGTGCGCTCCGCGTGTGCGCGAGGGGAGCGCGGCCGGGGGCGGTGCCCCGCGGTGCGGGG
GGGCTGCGAGGGGAACAAAGGCTGCGTGCGGGGTGTGTGCGTGGGGGGGTGAGCAGGGGGTGTGGGCGCG
GCGGTCGGGCTGTAACCCCCCCCTGCACCCCCCTCCCCGAGTTGCTGAGCACGGCCCGGCTTCGGGTGCG
GGGCTCCGTGCGGGGCGTGGCGCGGGGCTCGCCGTGCCGGGCGGGGGGTGGCGGCAGGTGGGGGTGCCGG
GCGGGGCGGGGCCGCCTCGGGCCGGGGAGGGCTCGGGGGAGGGGCGCGGCGGCCCCGGAGCGCCGGCGGC
TGTCGAGGCGCGGCGAGCCGCAGCCATTGCCTTTTATGGTAATCGTGCGAGAGGGCGCAGGGACTTCCTT
TGTCCCAAATCTGGCGGAGCCGAAATCTGGGAGGCGCCGCCGCACCCCCTCTAGCGGGCGCGGGCGAAGC
GGTGCGGCGCCGGCAGGAAGGAAATGGGCGGGGAGGGCCTTCGTGCGTCGCCGCGCCGCCGTCCCCTTCT
CCATCTCCAGCCTCGGGGCTGCCGCAGGGGGACGGCTGCCTTCGGGGGGGACGGGGCAGGGCGGGGTTCG
GCTTCTGGCGTGTGACCGGCGGCTCTAGAGCCTCTGCTAACCATGTTCATGCCTTCTTCTTTTTCCTACA
GCTCCTGGGCAACGTGCTGGTTGTTGTGCTGTCTCATCATTTTGGCAAAGAATTCCCACCATGTGTCCCC
GAGCCGCGCGGGCGCCCGCGACGCTACTCCTCGCCCTGGGCGCGGTGCTGTGGCCTGCGGCTGGCGCCTG
GGAGCTTACGATTTTGCACACCAACGACGTGCACAGCCGGCTGGAGCAGACCAGCGAGGACTCCAGCAAG
TGCGTCAACGCCAGCCGCTGCATGGGTGGCGTGGCTCGGCTCTTCACCAAGGTTCAGCAGATCCGCCGCG
CCGAACCCAACGTGCTGCTGCTGGACGCCGGCGACCAGTACCAGGGCACTATCTGGTTCACCGTGTACAA
GGGCGCCGAGGTGGCGCACTTCATGAACGCCCTGCGCTACGATGCCATGGCACTGGGAAATCATGAATTT
GATAATGGTGTGGAAGGACTGATCGAGCCACTCCTCAAAGAGGCCAAATTTCCAATTCTGAGTGCAAACA
TTAAAGCAAAGGGGCCACTAGCATCTCAAATATCAGGACTTTATTTGCCATATAAAGTTCTTCCTGTTGG
TGATGAAGTTGTGGGAATCGTTGGATACACTTCCAAAGAAACCCCTTTTCTCTCAAATCCAGGGACAAAT
TTAGTGTTTGAAGATGAAATCACTGCATTACAACCTGAAGTAGATAAGTTAAAAACTCTAAATGTGAACA
AAATTATTGCACTGGGACATTCGGGTTTTGAAATGGATAAACTCATCGCTCAGAAAGTGAGGGGTGTGGA
CGTCGTGGTGGGAGGACACTCCAACACATTTCTTTACACAGGCAATCCACCTTCCAAAGAGGTGCCTGCT
GGGAAGTACCCATTCATAGTCACTTCTGATGATGGGCGGAAGGTTCCTGTAGTCCAGGCCTATGCTTTTG
GCAAATACCTAGGCTATCTGAAGATCGAGTTTGATGAAAGAGGAAACGTCATCTCTTCCCATGGAAATCC
CATTCTTCTAAACAGCAGCATTCCTGAAGATCCAAGCATAAAAGCAGACATTAACAAATGGAGGATAAAA
TTGGATAATTATTCTACCCAGGAATTAGGGAAAACAATTGTCTATCTGGATGGCTCCTCTCAATCATGCC
GCTTTAGAGAATGCAACATGGGCAACCTGATTTGTGATGCAATGATTAACAACAACCTGAGACACACGGA
TGAAATGTTCTGGAACCACGTATCCATGTGCATTTTAAATGGAGGTGGTATCCGGTCGCCCATTGATGAA
CGCAACAATGGCACAATTACCTGGGAGAACCTGGCTGCTGTATTGCCCTTTGGAGGCACATTTGACCTAG
TCCAGTTAAAAGGTTCCACCCTGAAGAAGGCCTTTGAGCATAGCGTGCACCGCTACGGCCAGTCCACTGG
AGAGTTCCTGCAGGTGGGCGGAATCCATGTGGTGTATGATCTTTCCCGAAAACCTGGAGACAGAGTAGTC
AAATTAGATGTTCTTTGCACCAAGTGTCGAGTGCCCAGTTATGACCCTCTCAAAATGGACGAGGTATATA
AGGTGATCCTCCCAAACTTCCTGGCCAATGGTGGAGATGGGTTCCAGATGATAAAAGATGAATTATTAAG
ACATGACTCTGGTGACCAAGATATCAACGTGGTTTCTACATATATCTCCAAAATGAAAGTAATTTATCCA
GCAGTTGAAGGTCGGATCAAGTTTTCCACAGGAAGTCACTGCCATGGAAGCTTTTCTTTAATATTTCTTT
CACTTTGGGCAGTGATCTTTGTTTTATACCAATAGGGATCCGTGAAACAGACTTTGAATTTTGACCTTCT
CAAGTTGGCGGGAGACGTGGAGTCCAACCCAGGGCCCGGCAGCGGCCTCGAGATGGAAGATACAAAGGAG
TCTAACGTGAAGACATTTTGCTCCAAGAATATCCTAGCCATCCTTGGCTTCTCCTCTATCATAGCTGTGA
TAGCTTTGCTTGCTGTGGGGTTGACCCAGAACAAAGCATTGCCAGAAAACGTTAAGTATGGGATTGTGCT
GGATGCGGGTTCTTCTCACACAAGTTTATACATCTATAAGTGGCCAGCAGAAAAGGAGAATGACACAGGC
GTGGTGCATCAAGTAGAAGAATGCAGGGTTAAAGGTCCTGGAATCTCAAAATTTGTTCAGAAAGTAAATG
AAATAGGCATTTACCTGACTGATTGCATGGAAAGAGCTAGGGAAGTGATTCCAAGGTCCCAGCACCAAGA
GACACCCGTTTACCTGGGAGCCACGGCAGGCATGCGGTTGCTCAGGATGGAAAGTGAAGAGTTGGCAGAC
AGGGTTCTGGATGTGGTGGAGAGGAGCCTCAGCAACTACCCCTTTGACTTCCAGGGTGCCAGGATCATTA
CTGGCCAAGAGGAAGGTGCCTATGGCTGGATTACTATCAACTATCTGCTGGGCAAATTCAGTCAGAAAAC
AAGGTGGTTCAGCATAGTCCCATATGAAACCAATAATCAGGAAACCTTTGGAGCTTTGGACCTTGGGGGA
GCCTCTACACAAGTCACTTTTGTACCCCAAAACCAGACTATCGAGTCCCCAGATAATGCTCTGCAATTTC
GCCTCTATGGCAAGGACTACAATGTCTACACACATAGCTTCTTGTGCTATGGGAAGGATCAGGCACTCTG
GCAGAAACTGGCCAAGGACATTCAGGTTGCAAGTAATGAAATTCTCAGGGACCCATGCTTTCATCCTGGA
TATAAGAAGGTAGTGAACGTAAGTGACCTTTACAAGACCCCCTGCACCAAGAGATTTGAGATGACTCTTC
CATTCCAGCAGTTTGAAATCCAGGGTATTGGAAACTATCAACAATGCCATCAAAGCATCCTGGAGCTCTT
CAACACCAGTTACTGCCCTTACTCCCAGTGTGCCTTCAATGGGATTTTCTTGCCACCACTCCAGGGGGAT
TTTGGGGCATTTTCAGCTTTTTACTTTGTGATGAAGTTTTTAAACTTGACATCAGAGAAAGTCTCTCAGG
AAAAGGTGACTGAGATGATGAAAAAGTTCTGTGCTCAGCCTTGGGAGGAGATAAAAACATCTTACGCTGG
AGTAAAGGAGAAGTACCTGAGTGAATACTGCTTTTCTGGTACCTACATTCTCTCCCTCCTTCTGCAAGGC
TATCATTTCACAGCTGATTCCTGGGAGCACATCCATTTCATTGGCAAGATCCAGGGCAGCGACGCCGGCT
GGACTTTGGGCTACATGCTGAACCTGACCAACATGATCCCAGCTGAGCAACCATTGTCCACACCTCTCTC
CCACTCCACCTATGTCTTCCTCATGGTTCTATTCTCCCTGGTCCTTTTCACAGTGGCCATCATAGGCTTG
CTTATCTTTCACAAGCCTTCATATTTCTGGAAAGATATGGTATAGGAATTCACTCCTCAGGTGCAGGCTG
CCTATCAGAAGGTGGTGGCTGGTGTGGCCAATGCCCTGGCTCACAAATACCACTGAGATCTTTTTCCCTC
TGCCAAAAATTATGGGGACATCATGAAGCCCCTTGAGCATCTGACTTCTGGCTAATAAAGGAAATTTATT
TTCATTGCAATAGTGTGTTGGAATTTTTTGTGTCTCTCACTCGGAAGGACATATGGGAGGGCAAATCATT
TAAAACATCAGAATGAGTATTTGGTTTAGAGTTTGGCAACATATGCCATATGCTGGCTGCCATGAACAAA
GGTGGCTATAAAGAGGTCATCAGTATATGAAACAGCCCCCTGCTGTCCATTCCTTATTCCATAGAAAAGC
CTTGACTTGAGGTTAGATTTTTTTTATATTTTGTTTTGTGTTATTTTTTTCTTTAACATCCCTAAAATTT
TCCTTACATGTTTTACTAGCCAGATTTTTCCTCCTCTCCTGACTACTCCCAGTCATAGCTGTCCCTCTTC
TCTTATGAAGATCCCTCGACCTGCAGCCCAAGCTTGGCGTAATCATGGTCATAGCTGTTTCCTGTGTGAA
ATTGTTATCCGCTCACAATTCCACACAACATACGAGCCGGAAGCATAAAGTGTAAAGCCTGGGGTGCCTA
ATGAGTGAGCTAACTCACATTAATTGCGTTGCGCTCACTGCCCGCTTTCCAGTCGGGAAACCTGTCGTGC
CAGCGGATCCACCGGATCTAGATAACTGATCATAATCAGCCATACCACATTTGTAGAGGTTTTACTTGCT
TTAAAAAACCTCCCACACCTCCCCCTGAACCTGAAACATAAAATGAATGCAATTGTTGTTGTTAACTTGT
TTATTGCAGCTTATAATGGTTACAAATAAAGCAATAGCATCACAAATTTCACAAATAAAGCATTTTTTTC
ACTGCATTCTAGTTGTGGTTTGTCCAAACTCATCAATGTATCTTAACGCGTAAATTGTAAGCGTTAATAT
TTTGTTAAAATTCGCGTTAAATTTTTGTTAAATCAGCTCATTTTTTAACCAATAGGCCGAAATCGGCAAA
ATCCCTTATAAATCAAAAGAATAGACCGAGATAGGGT
[37 nt withheld, positions 6198-6234]
AAAGAACGTGGACTCCAACGTCAAAGG
[49 nt withheld, positions 6262-6310]
T
[91 nt withheld, positions 6312-6402]
G
[124 nt withheld, positions 6404-6527]
CAGGTGGCACTTTTCGGGGAAATGTGCGCGGAACCCCTATTTGTTTATTTTTCTAAATACATTCAAATAT
GTATCCGCTCATGAGACAATAACCCTGATAAATGCTTCAATAATATTGAAAAAGGAAGAGTCCTGAGGCG
GAAAGAACCAGCTGTGGAATGTGTGTCAGTTAGGGTGTGGAAAGTCCCCAGGCTCCCCAGCAGGCAGAAG
TATGCAAAGCATGCATCTCAATTAGTCAGCAACCAGGTGTGGAAAGTCCCCAGGCTCCCCAGCAGGCAGA
AGTATGCAAAGCATGCATCTCAATTAGTCAGCAACCATAGTCCCGCCCCTAACTCCGCCCATCCCGCCCC
TAACTCCGCCCAGTTCCGCCCATTCTCCGCCCCATGGCTGACTAATTTTTTTTATTTATGCAGAGGCCGA
GGCCGCCTCGGCCTCTGAGCTATTCCAGAAGTAGTGAGGAGGCTTTTTTGGAGGCCTAGGCTTTTGCAAA
GATCGATCAAGAGACAGGATGAGGATCGTTTCGCATGATTGAACAAGATGGATTGCACGCAGGTTCTCCG
GCCGCTTGGGTGGAGAGGCTATTCGGCTATGACTGGGCACAACAGACAATCGGCTGCTCTGATGCCGCCG
TGTTCCGGCTGTCAGCGCAGGGGCGCCCGGTTCTTTTTGTCAAGACCGACCTGTCCGGTGCCCTGAATGA
ACTGCAAGACGAGGCAGCGCGGCTATCGTGGCTGGCCACGACGGGCGTTCCTTGCGCAGCTGTGCTCGAC
GTTGTCACTGAAGCGGGAAGGGACTGGCTGCTATTGGGCGAAGTGCCGGGGCAGGATCTCCTGTCATCTC
ACCTTGCTCCTGCCGAGAAAGTATCCATCATGGCTGATGCAATGCGGCGGCTGCATACGCTTGATCCGGC
TACCTGCCCATTCGACCACCAAGCGAAACATCGCATCGAGCGAGCACGTACTCGGATGGAAGCCGGTCTT
GTCGATCAGGATGATCTGGACGAAGAGCATCAGGGGCTCGCGCCAGCCGAACTGTTCGCCAGGCTCAAGG
CGAGCATGCCCGACGGCGAGGATCTCGTCGTGACCCATGGCGATGCCTGCTTGCCGAATATCATGGTGGA
AAATGGCCGCTTTTCTGGATTCATCGACTGTGGCCGGCTGGGTGTGGCGGACCGCTATCAGGACATAGCG
TTGGCTACCCGTGATATTGCTGAAGAGCTTGGCGGCGAATGGGCTGACCGCTTCCTCGTGCTTTACGGTA
TCGCCGCTCCCGATTCGCAGCGCATCGCCTTCTATCGCCTTCTTGACGAGTTCTTCTGAGCGGGACTCTG
GGGTTCGAAATGACCGACCAAGCGACGCCCAACCTGCCATCACGAGATTTCGATTCCACCGCCGCCTTCT
ATGAAAGGTTGGGCTTCGGAATCGTTTTCCGGGACGCCGGCTGGATGATCCTCCAGCGCGGGGATCTCAT
GCTGGAGTTCTTCGCCCACCCTAGGGGGAGGCTAACTGAAACACGGAAGGAGACAATACCGGAAGGAACC
CGCGCTATGACGGCAATAAAAAGACAGAATAAAACGCACGGTGTTGGGTCGTTTGTTCATAAACGCGGGG
TTCGGTCCCAGGGCTGGCACTCTGTCGATACCCCACCGAGACCCCATTGGGGCCAATACGCCCGCGTTTC
TTCCTTTTCCCCACCCCACCCCCCAAGTTCGGGTGAAGGCCCAGGGCTCGCAGCCAACGTCGGGGCGGCA
GGCCCTGCCATAGCCTCAGGTTACTCATATATACTTTAGATTGATTTAAAACTTCATTTTTAATTTAAAA
GGATCTAGGTGAAGATCCTTTTTGATAATCTCATGACCAAAATCCCTTAACGTGAGTTTTCGTTCCACTG
AGCGTCAGACCCCGTAGAAAAGATCAAAGGATCTTCTTGAGATCCTTTTTTTCTGCGCGTAATCTGCTGC
TTGCAAACAAAAAAACCACCGCTACCAGCGGTGGTTTGTTTGCCGGATCAAGAGCTACCAACTCTTTTTC
CGAAGGTAACTGGCTTCAGCAGAGCGCAGATACCAAATACTGTCCTTCTAGTGTAGCCGTAGTTAGGCCA
CCACTTCAAGAACTCTGTAGCACCGCCTACATACCTCGCTCTGCTAATCCTGTTACCAGTGGCTGCTGCC
AGTGGCGATAAGTCGTGTCTTACCGGGTTGGACTCAAGACGATAGTTACCGGATAAGGCGCAGCGGTCGG
GCTGAACGGGGGGTTCGTGCACACAGCCCAGCTTGGAGCGAACGACCTACACCGAACTGAGATACCTACA
GCGTGAGCTATGAGAAAGCGCCACGCTTCCCGAAGGGAGAAAGGCGGACAGGTATCCGGTAAGCGGCAGG
GTCGGAACAGGAGAGCGCACGAGGGAGCTTCCAGGGGGAAACGCCTGGTATCTTTATAGTCCTGTCGGGT
TTCGCCACCTCTGACTTGAGCGTCGATTTTTGTGATGCTCGTCAGGGGGGCGGAGCCTATGGAAAAACGC
CAGCAACGCGGCCTTTTTACGGTTCCTGGCCTTTTGCTGGCCTTTTGCTCACATGTTCTTTCCTGCGTTA
TCCCCTGATTCTGTGGATAACCGTATTACCGCCATGCAT
Features (pLannotate 1.2.2; 23 found; start..end, strand, type, name):
     15..394     +  enhancer       CMV enhancer: human cytomegalovirus immediate early enhancer
    397..672     +  promoter       chicken β-actin promoter: No description available
    673..1681    +  intron         chimeric intron: chimera between introns from chicken β-actin and rabbit β-globin
   1679..1747    +  CDS            HBB (fragment): HBB_LEPEU - Experimental evidence at protein level: Swiss-Prot protein existence level 1. Involved in oxygen transport from the lung to the various peripheral tissues. From Lepus europaeus (European hare).
   1741..3462    +  CDS            NT5E: 5NTD_HUMAN - Also known as NT5, NTE. Experimental evidence at protein level: Swiss-Prot protein existence level 1. Hydrolyzes extracellular nucleotides into membrane permeable nucleosides. Exhibits AMP-, NAD-, and NMN-nucleosidase activities. From Homo sapiens (Human).
   3472..3537    +  CDS            F2A: 2A peptide from foot-and-mouth disease virus polyprotein Eukaryotic ribosomes fail to insert a peptide bond between the Gly and Pro residues, yielding separate polypeptides.
   3553..5082    +  CDS            ENTPD1: ENTP1_HUMAN - Also known as CD39. Experimental evidence at protein level: Swiss-Prot protein existence level 1. In the nervous system, could hydrolyze ATP and other nucleotides to regulate purinergic neurotransmission. Could also be implicated in the prevention of platelet aggregation by hydrolyzing platelet-activating ADP to AMP. Hydrolyzes ATP and ADP equally well. From Homo sapiens (Human).
   5086..5163    +  CDS            HBB (fragment): HBB_PONPY - Experimental evidence at transcript level: Swiss-Prot protein existence level 2. Involved in oxygen transport from the lung to the various peripheral tissues. From Pongo pygmaeus (Bornean orangutan).
   5234..5289    +  polyA_signal   β-globin poly(A) signal: rabbit β-globin polyadenylation signal (Gil and Proudfoot, 1987)
   5672..5688    -  protein_bind   lac operator: The lac repressor binds to the lac operator to inhibit transcription in E. coli. This inhibition can be relieved by adding lactose or isopropyl-β-D-thiogalactopyranoside (IPTG). lac repressor encoded by lacI
   5696..5726    -  promoter       lac promoter: promoter for the E. coli lac operon
   5741..5762    -  protein_bind   CAP binding site: CAP binding activates transcription in the presence of cAMP. E. coli catabolite activator protein
   5775..5814    -  CDS            lacI (fragment): lac repressor; lacI; The lac repressor binds to the lac operator to inhibit transcription in E. coli. This inhibition can be relieved by adding lactose or isopropyl-β-D-thiogalactopyranoside (IPTG).
   5837..5921    +  CDS            large T antigen (fragment): large T antigen from SV40 (simian virus 40)
   5944..6065    +  polyA_signal   SV40 poly(A) signal: SV40 polyadenylation signal
   6099..6527    -  rep_origin     f1 ori (sequence partly withheld): f1 bacteriophage origin of replication; arrow indicates direction of (+) strand synthesis
   6554..6658    +  promoter       AmpR promoter: bla
   6660..7017    +  promoter       SV40 promoter: SV40 enhancer and early promoter
   7052..7846    +  CDS            NeoR/KanR: aminoglycoside phosphotransferase from Tn5; aph(3')-II (or nptII); confers resistance to neomycin, kanamycin, and G418 (Geneticin®)
   7867..8019    +  CDS            ble (fragment): BLE_KLEPN - Experimental evidence at protein level: Swiss-Prot protein existence level 1. Binding protein with a strong affinity to the bleomycin family of antibiotics. Binds to CL990; an antimitotic-antibiotic compound. From Klebsiella pneumoniae.
   8078..8125    +  polyA_signal   HSV TK poly(A) signal: herpes simplex virus thymidine kinase polyadenylation signal (Cole and Stacy, 1985)
   8216..8232    -  polyA_signal   bGH poly(A) signal (fragment): bovine growth hormone polyadenylation signal
   8454..9042    +  rep_origin     ori: high-copy-number ColE1/pMB1/pBR322/pUC origin of replication
