[The description below was written by a language model from this plasmid's Addgene catalogue record and pLannotate feature annotations shown in this document.]
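Description:
pCX-DI-2A is a 9,156 bp mammalian expression plasmid built on the pCX-2A-2A backbone. It co-expresses two human ectonucleotidases from a single transcript. Expression is driven by the CAG-type (pCAGGS) promoter, made up of the CMV immediate-early enhancer, the chicken β-actin promoter and a chimeric chicken β-actin/rabbit β-globin intron. The transcript ends at a rabbit β-globin polyadenylation signal. The short HBB fragments annotated on either side of the coding region appear to be residual β-globin sequence from the expression cassette rather than intended payload.

The open reading frame encodes human CD73 (NT5E, ecto-5'-nucleotidase), then a foot-and-mouth disease virus F2A peptide, then human CD39 (ENTPD1, ecto-nucleoside triphosphate diphosphohydrolase-1). Ribosomal skipping at the 2A site yields two separate polypeptides from one mRNA, so a transfected cell produces both enzymes together. CD73 retains the 2A residues at its C terminus. CD39 hydrolyses extracellular ATP and ADP to AMP, and CD73 converts AMP to adenosine, so the pair reconstitutes the extracellular nucleotide-to-adenosine pathway.

The plasmid replicates in E. coli from a high-copy ColE1/pUC-type origin and also carries an f1 origin. A single Tn5 NeoR/KanR gene lies downstream of tandem bacterial (AmpR) and SV40 early promoters and is followed by an HSV TK poly(A) signal. It provides kanamycin selection in bacteria and G418 selection of stable mammalian transfectants. The associated publications used the construct to overexpress these enzymes in porcine endothelial cells, examining their function and their protection against oxidative stress and cytotoxicity.
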