Addgene plasmid #74671: pCX-DI-2A
Purpose: Mammalian expression of DI-2A (hCD73/F2A/hCD39)
Depositing lab: Roberto Giovannoni. Publication: Functional analysis of expression of human ecto-nucleoside triphosphate diphosphohydrolase-1 and/or ecto-5'-nucleotidase in pig endothelial cells. De Giorgi M, Pelikant-Malecka I, Sielicka A, Slominska EM, Giovannoni R, Cinti A, Cerrito MG, Lavitrano M, Smolenski RT. Nucleosides Nucleotides Nucleic Acids. 2014;33(4-6):313-8. doi: 10.1080/15257770.2014.896466. PubMed 24940685.
Backbone
  Vector backbone: pCX-2A-2A
  Backbone manufacturer: Giovannoni lab, Addgene plasmid 74670
  Vector type: Mammalian Expression
  Selectable markers: Neomycin (select with G418)
Growth in bacteria
  Bacterial resistance: Kanamycin, 50 μg/mL
  Growth temperature: 37°C
  Growth strain: DH5alpha
  Copy number: Unknown
Gene/Insert 1
  Gene/Insert name: CD73
  Species: H. sapiens (human)
  Entrez Gene: NT5E (a.k.a. CALJA, CD73, E5NT, NT, NT5, NTE, eN, eNT)
  Promoter: pCAGGS
  Tag / fusion protein: F2A (C terminal on backbone)
  Cloning method: Restriction Enzyme; 5′ cloning site EcoRI (not destroyed); 3′ cloning site BamHI (not destroyed)
  Sequencing primers: 5′ pCAX-F CAGCTCCTGGGCAACGTGC
Gene/Insert 2
  Gene/Insert name: CD39
  Species: H. sapiens (human)
  Entrez Gene: ENTPD1 (a.k.a. ATP-DPH, ATPDase, CD39, NTPDase-1, SPG64)
  Cloning method: Restriction Enzyme; 5′ cloning site XhoI (not destroyed); 3′ cloning site EcoRI (not destroyed)
  Sequencing primers: 5′ unknown; 3′ M13R
Resource information
  A portion of this plasmid was derived from a plasmid made by: NT5E (hCD73) sequence was kindly provided by Dr. Jozef Spychala at University of Michigan, Ann Arbor. ENTPD1 (hCD39) sequence was kindly provided by Dr. Simon Robson at Harvard Medical School, Boston.
Terms and licenses: Academic/Nonprofit Terms; Industry Terms: Not Available to Industry
Depositor comments: Additional details can be found in the following publication: Simultaneous overexpression of human E5NT and ENTPD1 protects porcine endothelial cells against H2O2-induced oxidative stress and cytotoxicity in vitro. Free Radic Biol Med. 2017 Jul;108:320-333. doi: 10.1016/j.freeradbiomed.2017.03.038. PMID: 28389406
How to cite: pCX-DI-2A was a gift from Roberto Giovannoni (Addgene plasmid # 74671 ; http://n2t.net/addgene:74671 ; RRID:Addgene_74671)
