>Addgene plasmid #74671 | pCX-DI-2A | addgene partial sequence | sequence record 142789 | pCAX-F 5'-CAGCTCCTGGGCAACGTGC-3'
ATTCAGGATGTGTCCCCGAGCCGCGCGGGCGCCCGCGACGCTACTCCTCGCCCTGGGCGCGGTGCTGTGG
CCTGCGGCTGGCGCCTGGGAGCTTACGATTTTGCACACCAACGACGTGCACAGCCGGCTGGAGCAGACCA
GCGAGGACTCCAGCAAGTGCGTCAACGCCAGCCGCTGCATGGGTGGCGTGGCTCGGCTCTTCACCAAGGT
TCAGCAGATCCGCCGCGCCGAACCCAACGTGCTGCTGCTGGACGCCGGCGACCAGTACCAGGGCACTATC
TGGTTCACCGTGTACAAGGGCGCCGAGGTGGCGCACTTCATGAACGCCCTGCGCTACGATGCCATGGCAC
TGGGAAATCATGAATTTGATAATGGTGTGGAAGGACTGATCGAGCCACTCCTCAAAGAGGCCAAATTTCC
AATTCTGAGTGCAAACATTAAAGCAAAGGGGCCACTAGCATCTCAAATATCAGGACTTTATTTGCCATAT
AAAGTTCTTCCTGTTGGTGATGAAGTTGTGGGAATCGTTGGATACACTTCCAAAGAAACCCCTTTTCTCT
CAAATCCAGGGACAAATTTAGTGTTTGAAGATGAAATCACTGCATTACAACCTGAAGTAGATAAGTTAAA
AACTCTAAATGTGAACAAAATTATTGCACTGGGACATTCGGGTTTTGAAATGGATAAACTCATCGCTCAG
AAAGTGAGGGGTGTGGACGTCGTGGTGGGAGGACACTCCAACACATTTCTT
