>Addgene plasmid #74671 | pCX-DI-2A | addgene partial sequence | sequence record 142790 | Bglob-pA-R 5'-ttttggcagagggaaaaaga-3'
GCCACACCAGCCACCACCTTCTGATAGGCAGCCTGCACCTGAGGAGTGAATTCCTATACCATATCTTTCC
AGAAATATGAAGGCTTGTGAAAGATAAGCAAGCCTATGATGGCCACTGTGAAAAGGACCAGGGAGAATAG
AACCATGAGGAAGACATAGGTGGAGTGGGAGAGAGGTGTGGACAATGGTTGCTCAGCTGGGATCATGTTG
GTCAGGTTCAGCATGTAGCCCAAAGTCCAGCCGGCGTCGCTGCCCTGGATCTTGCCAATGAAATGGATGT
GCTCCCAGGAATCAGCTGTGAAATGATAGCCTTGCAGAAGGAGGGAGAGAATGTAGGTACCAGAAAAGCA
GTATTCACTCAGGTACTTCTCCTTTACTCCAGCGTAAGATGTTTTTATCTCCTCCCAAGGCTGAGCACAG
AACTTTTTCATCATCTCAGTCACCTTTTCCTGAGAGACTTTCTCTGATGTCAAGTTTAAAAACTTCATCA
CAAAGTAAAAAGCTGAAAATGCCCCAAAATCCCCCTGGAGTGGTGGCAAGAAAATCCCATTGAAGGCACA
CTGGGAGTAAGGGCAGTAACTGGTGTTGAAGAGCTCCAGGATGCTTTGATGGCATTGTTGATAGTTTCCA
ATACCCTGGATTTCAAACTGCTGGAATGGAAGAGTCATCTCAAATCTCTTGGTGCAGGGGGTCTTGTAAA
GGTCACTTACGTTCACTACCTTCTTATATCCAGGATGAAAGCATGGGTCCCTGAGAATTTCATTACTTGC
AACCTGAATGTCCTTGGCCAGTTTCTGCCAGAGTGCCTGATCCTTCCCATAGC
